>Addgene plasmid #209112 | pLeo-B-a2-GEMS(JAK-STAT) | addgene full sequence | sequence record 417082 | Addgene NGS Result
GAACAAGATGGATTGCACGCAGGTTCTCCGGCCGCTTGGGTGGAGAGGCTATTCGGCTATGACTGGGCAC
AACAGACAATCGGCTGCTCTGATGCCGCCGTGTTCCGGCTGTCAGCGCAGGGGCGCCCGGTTCTTTTTGT
CAAGACCGACCTGTCCGGTGCCCTGAATGAACTGCAGGACGAGGCAGCGCGGCTATCGTGGCTGGCCACG
ACGGGCGTTCCTTGCGCAGCTGTGCTCGACGTTGTCACTGAAGCGGGAAGGGACTGGCTGCTATTGGGCG
AAGTGCCGGGGCAGGATCTCCTGTCATCTCACCTTGCTCCTGCCGAGAAAGTATCCATCATGGCTGATGC
AATGCGGCGGCTGCATACGCTTGATCCGGCTACCTGCCCATTCGACCACCAAGCGAAACATCGCATCGAG
CGAGCACGTACTCGGATGGAAGCCGGTCTTGTCGATCAGGATGATCTGGACGAAGAGCATCAGGGGCTCG
CGCCAGCCGAACTGTTCGCCAGGCTCAAGGCGCGCATGCCCGACGGCGAGGATCTCGTCGTGACCCATGG
CGATGCCTGCTTGCCGAATATCATGGTGGAAAATGGCCGCTTTTCTGGATTCATCGACTGTGGCCGGCTG
GGTGTGGCGGACCGCTATCAGGACATAGCGTTGGCTACCCGTGATATTGCTGAAGAGCTTGGCGGCGAAT
GGGCTGACCGCTTCCTCGTGCTTTACGGTATCGCCGCTCCCGATTCGCAGCGCATCGCCTTCTATCGCCT
TCTTGACGAGTTCTTCTGAGCGGGACTCTGGGGTTCGAAATGACCGACCAAGCGACGCCCAACCTGCCAT
CACGAGATTTCGATTCCACCGCCGCCTTCTATGAAAGGTTGGGCTTCGGAATCGTTTTCCGGGACGCCGG
CTGGATGATCCTCCAGCGCGGGGATCTCATGCTGGAGTTCTTCGCCCACCCCAACTTGTTTATTGCAGCT
TATAATGGTTACAAATAAAGCAATAGCATCACAAATTTCACAAATAAAGCATTTTTTTCACTGCATTCTA
GTTGTGGTTTGTCCAAACTCATCAATGTATCTTATCATGTCTGTATACCGTCGACCTCTAGCTAGAGCTT
GGCGTAATCATGGTCATAGCTGTTTCCTGTGTGAAATTGTTATCCGCTCACAATTCCACACAACATACGA
GCCGGAAGCATAAAGTGTAAAGCCTGGGGTGCCTAATGAGTGAGCTAACTCACATTAATTGCGTTGCGCT
CACTGCCCGCTTTCCAGTCGGGAAACCTGTCGTGCCAGCTGCATTAATGAATCGGCCAACGCGCGGGGAG
AGGCGGTTTGCGTATTGGGCGCTCTTCCGCTTCCTCGCTCACTGACTCGCTGCGCTCGGTCGTTCGGCTG
CGGCGAGCGGTATCAGCTCACTCAAAGGCGGTAATACGGTTATCCACAGAATCAGGGGATAACGCAGGAA
AGAACATGTGAGCAAAAGGCCAGCAAAAGGCCAGGAACCGTAAAAAGGCCGCGTTGCTGGCGTTTTTCCA
TAGGCTCCGCCCCCCTGACGAGCATCACAAAAATCGACGCTCAAGTCAGAGGTGGCGAAACCCGACAGGA
CTATAAAGATACCAGGCGTTTCCCCCTGGAAGCTCCCTCGTGCGCTCTCCTGTTCCGACCCTGCCGCTTA
CCGGATACCTGTCCGCCTTTCTCCCTTCGGGAAGCGTGGCGCTTTCTCATAGCTCACGCTGTAGGTATCT
CAGTTCGGTGTAGGTCGTTCGCTCCAAGCTGGGCTGTGTGCACGAACCCCCCGTTCAGCCCGACCGCTGC
GCCTTATCCGGTAACTATCGTCTTGAGTCCAACCCGGTAAGACACGACTTATCGCCACTGGCAGCAGCCA
CTGGTAACAGGATTAGCAGAGCGAGGTATGTAGGCGGTGCTACAGAGTTCTTGAAGTGGTGGCCTAACTA
CGGCTACACTAGAAGAACAGTATTTGGTATCTGCGCTCTGCTGAAGCCAGTTACCTTCGGAAAAAGAGTT
GGTAGCTCTTGATCCGGCAAACAAACCACCGCTGGTAGCGGTGGTTTTTTTGTTTGCAAGCAGCAGATTA
CGCGCAGAAAAAAAGGATCTCAAGAAGATCCTTTGATCTTTTCTACGGGGTCTGACGCTCAGTGGAACGA
AAACTCACGTTAAGGGATTTTGGTCATGAGATTATCAAAAAGGATCTTCACCTAGATCCTTTTAAATTAA
AAATGAAGTTTTAAATCAATCTAAAGTATATATGAGTAAACTTGGTCTGACAGTTACCAATGCTTAATCA
GTGAGGCACCTATCTCAGCGATCTGTCTATTTCGTTCATCCATAGTTGCCTGACTCCCCGTCGTGTAGAT
AACTACGATACGGGAGGGCTTACCATCTGGCCCCAGTGCTGCAATGATACCGCGAGACCCACGCTCACCG
GCTCCAGATTTATCAGCAATAAACCAGCCAGCCGGAAGGGCCGAGCGCAGAAGTGGTCCTGCAACTTTAT
CCGCCTCCATCCAGTCTATTAATTGTTGCCGGGAAGCTAGAGTAAGTAGTTCGCCAGTTAATAGTTTGCG
CAACGTTGTTGCCATTGCTACAGGCATCGTGGTGTCACGCTCGTCGTTTGGTATGGCTTCATTCAGCTCC
GGTTCCCAACGATCAAGGCGAGTTACATGATCCCCCATGTTGTGCAAAAAAGCGGTTAGCTCCTTCGGTC
CTCCGATCGTTGTCAGAAGTAAGTTGGCCGCAGTGTTATCACTCATGGTTATGGCAGCACTGCATAATTC
TCTTACTGTCATGCCATCCGTAAGATGCTTTTCTGTGACTGGTGAGTACTCAACCAAGTCATTCTGAGAA
TAGTGTATGCGGCGACCGAGTTGCTCTTGCCCGGCGTCAATACGGGATAATACCGCGCCACATAGCAGAA
CTTTAAAAGTGCTCATCATTGGAAAACGTTCTTCGGGGCGAAAACTCTCAAGGATCTTACCGCTGTTGAG
ATCCAGTTCGATGTAACCCACTCGTGCACCCAACTGATCTTCAGCATCTTTTACTTTCACCAGCGTTTCT
GGGTGAGCAAAAACAGGAAGGCAAAATGCCGCAAAAAAGGGAATAAGGGCGACACGGAAATGTTGAATAC
TCATACTCTTCCTTTTTCAATATTATTGAAGCATTTATCAGGGTTATTGTCTCATGAGCGGATACATATT
TGAATGTATTTAGAAAAATAAACAAATAGGGGTTCCGCGCACATTTCCCCGAAAAGTGCCACCTGACGTC
GACGGATCGGGAGATCTCCCGATCCCCTATGGTGCACTCTCAGTACAATCTGCTCTGATGCCGCATAGTT
AAGCCAGTATCTGCTCCCTGCTTGTGTGTTGGAGGTCGCTGAGTAGTGCGCGAGCAAAATTTAAGCTACA
ACAAGGCAAGGCTTGACCGACAATTGCATGAAGAATCTGCTTAGGGTTAGGCGTTTTGCGCTGCTTCGCG
ATGTACGGGCCAGATATACGCGTGATCTGCGATCTGCATCTCAATTAGTCAGCAACCATAGTCCCGCCCC
TAACTCCGCCCATCCCGCCCCTAACTCCGCCCAGTTCCGCCCATTCTCCGCCCCATCGCTGACTAATTTT
TTTTATTTATGCAGAGGCCGAGGCCGCCTCGGCCTCTGAGCTATTCCAGAAGTAGTGAGGAGGCTTTTTT
GGAGGCCTAGGCTTTTGCAAAAAGCTTCGAATCGCGCTAGCGGCCGGCCACCATGGAAACTGATACTTTG
CTGCTCTGGGTCCTGCTGCTGTGGGTCCCTGGATCAACGGGGGACGGATCCTACCCATACGATGTTCCAG
ATTACGCTGGTACCTCCGGCCCTGGCAGCAGCCCCGAGGACGAGAACGCCGCTCTGGAAGAGAAGATCGC
CCAGCTGAAACAGAAGAACGCCGCCCTGAAGGAAGAGATCCAGGCCCTGGAATACGAATTCGGATCAGGG
TCTGGAAGTGGGAGTGCACCTTCACCCAGCCTCCCGGACCCCAAGTTTGAGAGCAAAGCGGCCCTGCTGG
CATCCCGGGGCTCCGAAGAACTTCTGTGCTTCACCCAACGCTTGGAAGACTTGGTGTGTTTCTGGGAGGA
AGCGGCGAGCTCCGGGATGGACTTCAACTACAGCTTCTCATACCAGCTCGAGGGTGAGTCACGAAAGTCA
TGTAGCCTGCACCAGGCTCCCACCGTCCGCGGCTCCGTGCGTTTCTGGTGTTCACTGCCAACAGCGGACA
CATCGAGTGCTGTGCCGCTGGAGCTGCAGGTGACGGAGGCGTCCGGTTCTCCTCGCTATCACCGCATCAT
CCATATCAATGAAGTAGTGCTCCTGGACGCCCCCGCGGGGCTGCTGGCGCGCCGGGCAGAAGAGGGCAGC
CACGTGGTGCTGCGCTGGCTGCCACCTCCTGGAGCACCTATGACCACCCACATCCGATATGAAGTGGACG
TGTCGGCAGGCAACCGGGCAGGAGGGACACAAAGGGTGGAGGTCCTGGAAGGCCGCACTGAGTGTGTTCT
GAGCAACCTGCGGGGCGGGACGCGCTACACCTTCGCTGTTCGAGCGCGCATGGCCGAGCCGAGCTTCAGC
GGATTCTGGAGTGCCTGGTCTGAGCCCGCGTCACTACTGACCGCTAGCGACCTGGACCCTCTCATCTTGA
CGCTGTCTCTCATTCTGGTCCTCATCTCGTTGTTGCTGACGGTTCTGGCCCTGCTGTCCGCAGCAGCAAA
TAAGCGAGACCTAATTAAAAAACACATCTGGCCTAATGTTCCAGATCCTTCAAAGAGTCATATTGCCCAG
TGGTCACCTCACACTCCTCCAAGGCACAATTTTAATTCAAAAGATCAAATGTATTCAGATGGCAATTTCA
CTGATGTAAGTGTTGTGGAAATAGAAGCAAATGACAAAAAGCCTTTTCCAGAAGATCTGAAATCATTGGA
CCTGTTCAAAAAGGAAAAAATTAATACTGAAGGACACAGCAGTGGTATTGGGGGGTCTTCATGCATGTCA
TCTTCTAGGCCAAGCATTTCTAGCAGTGATGAAAATGAATCTTCACAAAACACTTCGAGCACTGTCCAGG
CTTCTACCGTGGTACACAGTGGCTACAGACACCAAGTTCCGTCAGTCCAAGTCTTCTCAAGATCCGAGTC
TACCCAGCCCTTGTTAGATTCAGAGGAGCGGCCAGAAGATCTACAATTAGTAGATCATGTAGATGGCGGT
GATGGTATTTTGCCCAGGCAACAGTACTTCAAACAGAACTGCAGTCAGCATGAATCCAGTCCAGATATTT
CACATTTTGAAAGGTCAAAGCAAGTTTCATCAGTCAATGAGGAAGATTTTGTTAGACTTAAACAGCAGAT
TTCAGATCATATTTCACAATCCTGTGGATCTGGGCAAATGAAAATGTTTCAGGAAGTTTCTGCAGCAGAT
GCTTTTGGTCCAGGTACTGAGGGACAAGTAGAAAGATTTGAAACAGTTGGCATGGAGGCTGCGACTGATG
AAGGCATGCCTAAAAGTTACTTACCACAGACTGTACGGCAAGGCGGCTACATGCCTCAGTAGGCGGCCGC
TCGAGTCTAGAGGGCCCGTTTAAACCCGCTGATCAGCCTCGACTGTGCCTTCTAGTTGCCAGCCATCTGT
TGTTTGCCCCTCCCCCGTGCCTTCCTTGACCCTGGAAGGTGCCACTCCCACTGTCCTTTCCTAATAAAAT
GAGGAAATTGCATCGCATTGTCTGAGTAGGTGTCATTCTATTCTGGGGGGTGGGGTGGGGCAGGACAGCA
AGGGGGAGGATTGGGAAGACAATAGCAGGCATGCTGGGGATGCGGTGGGCTCTATGGCTTCTGAGGCGGA
AAGAACCAGCTGGGGCTCTAGGGGGTATCCCC
[124 nt withheld, positions 5913-6036]
C
[91 nt withheld, positions 6038-6128]
A
[49 nt withheld, positions 6130-6178]
CCTTTGACGTTGGAGTCCACGTTCTTT
[37 nt withheld, positions 6206-6242]
ACCCTATCTCGGTCTATTCTTTTGATTTATAAGGGATTTTGCCGATTTCGGCCTATTGGTTAAAAAATGA
GCTGATTTAACAAAAATTTAACGCGAATTAATTCTGTGGAATGTGTGTCAGTTAGGGTGTGGAAAGTCCC
CAGGCTCCCCAGCAGGCAGAAGTATGCAAAGCATGCATCTCAATTAGTCAGCAACCAGGTGTGGAAAGTC
CCCAGGCTCCCCAGCAGGCAGAAGTATGCAAAGCATGCATCTCAATTAGTCAGCAACCATAGTCCCGCCC
CTAACTCCGCCCATCCCGCCCCTAACTCCGCCCAGTTCCGCCCATTCTCCGCCCCATGGCTGACTAATTT
TTTTTATTTATGCAGAGGCCGAGGCCGCCTCTGCCTCTGAGCTATTCCAGAAGTAGTGAGGAGGCTTTTT
TGGAGGCCTAGGCTTTTGCAAAAAGCTCCCGGGAGCTTGTATATCCATTTTCGGATCTGATCAAGAGACA
GGATGAGGATCGTTTCGCATGATT
Features (pLannotate 1.2.2; 20 found; start..end, strand, type, name):
    810..968     +  CDS            ble (fragment): BLE_KLEPN - Experimental evidence at protein level: Swiss-Prot protein existence level 1. Binding protein with a strong affinity to the bleomycin family of antibiotics. Binds to CL990; an antimitotic-antibiotic compound. From Klebsiella pneumoniae.
    963..1084    +  polyA_signal   SV40 poly(A) signal: SV40 polyadenylation signal
   1157..1173    -  protein_bind   lac operator: The lac repressor binds to the lac operator to inhibit transcription in E. coli. This inhibition can be relieved by adding lactose or isopropyl-β-D-thiogalactopyranoside (IPTG). lac repressor encoded by lacI
   1181..1211    -  promoter       lac promoter: promoter for the E. coli lac operon
   1226..1247    -  protein_bind   CAP binding site: CAP binding activates transcription in the presence of cAMP. E. coli catabolite activator protein
   1260..1352    -  CDS            lacI (fragment): lac repressor; lacI; The lac repressor binds to the lac operator to inhibit transcription in E. coli. This inhibition can be relieved by adding lactose or isopropyl-β-D-thiogalactopyranoside (IPTG).
   1535..2123    -  rep_origin     ori: high-copy-number ColE1/pMB1/pBR322/pUC origin of replication
   2294..3154    -  CDS            AmpR: β-lactamase; bla; confers resistance to ampicillin, carbenicillin, and related antibiotics
   3155..3259    -  promoter       AmpR promoter: bla
   3318..3370    -  misc_feature   bom (fragment): basis of mobility region from pBR322
   3535..3731    +  promoter       SV40 promoter: SV40 early promoter
   3763..3825    +  CDS            KV3A6_MOUSE (fragment): Experimental evidence at protein level: Swiss-Prot protein existence level 1. From Mus musculus (Mouse).
   3832..3858    +  CDS            3xHA (fragment): three tandem HA epitope tags
   4018..4809    +  CDS            Epor (fragment): EPOR_MOUSE - Experimental evidence at protein level: Swiss-Prot protein existence level 1. Receptor for erythropoietin. Mediates erythropoietin-induced erythroblast proliferation and differentiation. Upon EPO stimulation, EPOR dimerizes triggering the JAK2/STAT5 signaling cascade. In some cell types, can also activate STAT1 and STAT3. May also activate the LYN tyrosine kinase. From Mus musculus (Mouse).
   4708..5589    +  CDS            IL6ST (fragment): IL6RB_HUMAN - Experimental evidence at protein level: Swiss-Prot protein existence level 1. [Isoform 2]: Binds to the soluble IL6:sIL6R complex (hyper- IL6), thereby blocking IL6 trans-signaling. Inhibits sIL6R-dependent acute phase response (PubMed:11121117, PubMed:21990364, PubMed:30279168). Also blocks IL11 cluster signaling through IL11R (PubMed:30279168). From Homo sapiens (Human).
   5643..5867    +  polyA_signal   bGH poly(A) signal: bovine growth hormone polyadenylation signal
   5871..5892    +  promoter       SV40 promoter (fragment): SV40 enhancer and early promoter
   5913..6341    +  rep_origin     f1 ori (sequence partly withheld): f1 bacteriophage origin of replication; arrow indicates direction of (+) strand synthesis
   6355..6684    +  promoter       SV40 promoter: SV40 enhancer and early promoter
   6751..786     +  CDS            neo (across the origin): KKA2_KLEPN - Also known as kan, nptII. Experimental evidence at protein level: Swiss-Prot protein existence level 1. Resistance to kanamycin, neomycin, paromomycin, ribostamycin, butirosin and gentamicin B. From Klebsiella pneumoniae.
