[The description below was written by a language model from this plasmid's Addgene catalogue record and pLannotate feature annotations shown in this document.]
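Description:
pLeo-B-a2-GEMS(JAK-STAT) is a 6.8 kb mammalian expression plasmid built on the pLeo619-PSV40 backbone for transient expression of a synthetic, coiled-coil-functionalised GEMS (Generalized Extracellular Molecule Sensor) receptor. It is propagated in E. coli as a high-copy plasmid through a ColE1/pUC-type origin with ampicillin selection from the bla gene. An f1 origin and remnants of lac regulatory sequence are also present in the backbone. A separate SV40 enhancer/early promoter drives a neomycin/kanamycin phosphotransferase gene, followed by a short ble fragment and an SV40 polyadenylation signal. This cassette could in principle allow G418 selection in mammalian cells, although the stated use is transient expression.

The receptor cassette is driven by an SV40 early promoter and terminated by the bGH polyadenylation signal. Annotation of the open reading frame shows a mouse immunoglobulin kappa-derived leader fragment, which is consistent with a secretion signal, followed by an HA epitope match. Next comes an unannotated stretch that presumably encodes the "B-a2" coiled-coil module named in the record, though the feature table does not identify it. Downstream are a fragment of the mouse erythropoietin receptor and a fragment of human IL6ST (gp130). This arrangement fits the GEMS design, in which an erythropoietin receptor scaffold presents an extracellular binding domain and is fused to a gp130 signalling domain, so that ligand-induced receptor engagement activates the JAK-STAT pathway. Here the sensing domain is a coiled-coil peptide, so the receptor would respond to cognate coiled-coil ligands. The associated work used such receptors as orthogonal components for engineered synthetic communication between mammalian cells.
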