Addgene plasmid #209112: pLeo-B-a2-GEMS(JAK-STAT)
Purpose: Transient mammalian expression of the CC functionalized GEMS receptor B-a2-GEMS (JAK-STAT)
Depositing lab: Tom de Greef. Depositing organization: Technische Universiteit Eindhoven. Publication: Engineering a scalable and orthogonal platform for synthetic communication in mammalian cells. Makri Pistikou AM, Cremers GAO, Nathalia BL, Meuleman TJ, Bogels BWA, Eijkens BV, de Dreu A, Bezembinder MTH, Stassen OMJA, Bouten CCV, Merkx M, Jerala R, de Greef TFA. Nat Commun. 2023 Nov 2;14(1):7001. doi: 10.1038/s41467-023-42810-5. PubMed 37919273.
Backbone
  Vector backbone: pLeo619-PSV40
  Vector type: Mammalian Expression
Growth in bacteria
  Bacterial resistance: Ampicillin, 100 μg/mL
  Growth temperature: 37°C
  Growth strain: DH5alpha
  Copy number: High Copy
Gene/Insert
  Gene/Insert name: B-a2-GEMS(JAK-STAT)
  Species: Synthetic
  Cloning method: Restriction Enzyme; 5′ cloning site unknown (unknown if destroyed)
Terms and licenses: Academic/Nonprofit Terms; Industry Terms: Not Available to Industry
Depositor comments: CC: coiled-coil; GEMS: Generalized Extracellular Molecule Sensor. Please visit https://doi.org/10.1101/2023.01.18.524631 for bioRxiv preprint.
How to cite: pLeo-B-a2-GEMS(JAK-STAT) was a gift from Tom de Greef (Addgene plasmid # 209112 ; http://n2t.net/addgene:209112 ; RRID:Addgene_209112)
